Addgene plasmid #16896: ZP46 Prickle-2
Depositing lab: Randall Moon. Depositing organization: University of Washington. Publication: Zebrafish prickle, a modulator of noncanonical Wnt/Fz signaling, regulates gastrulation movements. Veeman MT, Slusarski DC, Kaykas A, Louie SH, Moon RT. Curr Biol. 2003 Apr 15. 13(8):680-5. 10.1016/S0960-9822(03)00240-9 PubMed 12699626.
Backbone
  Vector backbone: CS2P+
  Vector type: Bacterial Expression
Growth in bacteria
  Bacterial resistance: Ampicillin, 100 μg/mL
  Growth temperature: 37°C
  Growth strain: DH5alpha
  Copy number: High Copy
Gene/Insert
  Gene/Insert name: Prickle-2
  Species: D. rerio (zebrafish)
  Entrez Gene: prickle2b (a.k.a. cb886, im:7138215, pk2, prickle2)
  Cloning method: Restriction Enzyme; 5′ cloning site BamHI (not destroyed); 3′ cloning site ClaI (not destroyed)
  Sequencing primers: 5′ na
Terms and licenses: Academic/Nonprofit Terms; Industry Terms: Not Available to Industry
Depositor comments: Partial length prickle-2, contains the entire protein except the last 75 amino acids (predicted). Cloned into the BamH1 and Cla1 sites of CS2P+. To make antisense probe: cut with BamH1, transcribe with T7. For the sense strand cut with Cla1 and transcribe with SP6. Citation: Michael T. Veeman et al., Current Biology 13: 680-685 (2003).
How to cite: ZP46 Prickle-2 was a gift from Randall Moon (Addgene plasmid # 16896 ; http://n2t.net/addgene:16896 ; RRID:Addgene_16896)
