[The description below was written by a language model from this plasmid's Addgene catalogue record.]
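Description:
ZP46 Prickle-2 is a high-copy, ampicillin-selected plasmid built on the CS2P+ backbone and carrying a partial zebrafish (Danio rerio) prickle-2 cDNA, corresponding to the gene now annotated as prickle2b (also known as pk2). The insert was placed by restriction cloning between the BamHI site at its 5′ end and the ClaI site at its 3′ end, and both sites remain intact. According to the depositor, the clone is not full length: it encodes the whole predicted protein apart from the last 75 amino acids at the C-terminus. The catalogue lists the vector type as bacterial expression, but the recorded use is as a template for in vitro transcription. No feature table is supplied, so elements of the backbone other than the ampicillin resistance marker and the phage promoters mentioned in the comments are not documented here.

The insert is flanked by opposing bacteriophage RNA polymerase promoters, which allows either strand to be transcribed from linearised plasmid. Cutting at BamHI, at the 5′ end of the insert, and transcribing with T7 polymerase yields run-off antisense RNA, while cutting at ClaI, at the 3′ end, and transcribing with SP6 polymerase yields the sense strand. The antisense transcript is described as a probe, consistent with detecting prickle-2 mRNA by hybridisation in zebrafish embryos, with the sense transcript available as the complementary strand. The plasmid comes from work on zebrafish prickle genes as modulators of noncanonical Wnt/Frizzled signalling and regulators of gastrulation movements.
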