>Addgene plasmid #16896 | ZP46 Prickle-2 | addgene partial sequence | sequence record 22963 | SP6 5'-ATTTAGGTGACACTATAG-3'
CTCTGGAGATGGAGAGACGGTGACCAAACTGATGTACGACTTCCAGAGGAACTCTACATCTGACGATGAC
TCTGGCTGTGCTCTTGAGGAGTATGCTTGGGTGCCACCCGGACTCAAACCTGAACAGGTCCATCAGTATT
ACAGCTCTTTGCCGGAAGATAAAGTACCATACGTGAACAGTCCTGGAGAGAAGTATCGCATCAAACAGCT
CCTGCATCAGCTTCCACCCCATGACAATGAGGTGAGATACTGCAACAGTCTGGATGATGAGGAGAAACGA
GAGCTCAAGCTCTTCAGCAACCAGAGGAAGAGGGAGAACCTGGGCAGAGGAAACGTCAGACCCTTCCCTG
TGACAATGACCGGAGCCATCTGTGAACAGTGTGGAGGACAGATCAATGGAGGTGACATTGCGGTCTTTGC
ATCACGAGCAGGTCATGGTGTTTGCTGGCACCCCCAGTGCTTTGTGTGCAGCATGTGTGATGAGCTGCTG
GTGGATCTGATCTACTTCTACCAGGACGGGAAGATCTTCTGCGGTCGCCATCATGCAGAGAGACTCAAAC
CCCGCTGTTCAGCCTGTGATGAGATTATTTTAGCAGACGAGTGCACAGAGGCCGAGGGCAGGCACTGGCA
CATGAAGCACTTCTGCTGTTTCGAGTGCGAGACAGTTCTGGGCGGCCAGCGGTACATCATGAAGGAGGGT
CGGCCCTACTGTTGCACCTGCTTCGAGTCCTTGTATGCCGAATACTGCGACTCCTGCGGGGAACACATCG
GTATTGAC
